>Addgene plasmid #156855 | pD649-HAsp-AXL-Fc(DAPA)-AviTag-6xHis | addgene full sequence | sequence record 475866 | Addgene NGS Result
TTTCAATATTATTGAAGCATTTATCAGGGTTATTGTCTCATGAGCGGATACATATTTGAATGTATTTAGA
AAAATAAACAAATAGGGGTCAGTGTTACAACCAATTAACCAATTCTGAACATTATCGCGAGCCCATTTAT
ACCTGAATATGGCTCATAACACCCCTTGCTCATGACCAAAATCCCTTAACGTGAGTTACGCGCGCGTCGT
TCCACTGAGCGTCAGACCCCGTAGAAAAGATCAAAGGATCTTCTTGAGATCCTTTTTTTCTGCGCGTAAT
CTGCTGCTTGCAAACAAAAAAACCACCGCTACCAGCGGTGGTTTGTTTGCCGGATCAAGAGCTACCAACT
CTTTTTCCGAAGGTAACTGGCTTCAGCAGAGCGCAGATACCAAATACTGTTCTTCTAGTGTAGCCGTAGT
TAGCCCACCACTTCAAGAACTCTGTAGCACCGCCTACATACCTCGCTCTGCTAATCCTGTTACCAGTGGC
TGCTGCCAGTGGCGATAAGTCGTGTCTTACCGGGTTGGACTCAAGACGATAGTTACCGGATAAGGCGCAG
CGGTCGGGCTGAACGGGGGGTTCGTGCACACAGCCCAGCTTGGAGCGAACGACCTACACCGAACTGAGAT
ACCTACAGCGTGAGCTATGAGAAAGCGCCACGCTTCCCGAAGGGAGAAAGGCGGACAGGTATCCGGTAAG
CGGCAGGGTCGGAACAGGAGAGCGCACGAGGGAGCTTCCAGGGGGAAACGCCTGGTATCTTTATAGTCCT
GTCGGGTTTCGCCACCTCTGACTTGAGCGTCGATTTTTGTGATGCTCGTCAGGGGGGCGGAGCCTATGGA
AAAACGCCAGCAACGCGGCCTTTTTACGGTTCCTGGCCTTTTGCTGGCCTTTTGCTCACATGTTCTTTCC
TGCGTTATCCCCTGATTCTGTGGATAACCGTATTACCGCCTTTGAGTGAGCTGATACCGCTCGCCGCAGC
CGAACGACCGAGCGCAGCGAGTCAGTGAGCGAGGAAGCGGAAGGCGAGAGTAGGGAACTGCCAGGCATCA
AACTAAGCAGAAGGCCCCTGACGGATGGCCTTTTTGCGTTTCTACAAACTCTTTCTGTGTTGTAAAACGA
CGGCCAGTCTTAAGCTCGGGCCCCCTGGGCGGTTCTGATAACGAGTAATCGTTAATCCGCAAATAACGTA
AAAACCCGCTTCGGCGGGTTTTTTTATGGGGGGAGTTTAGGGAAAGAGCATTTGTCAGAATATTTAAGGG
CGCCTGTCACTTTGCTTGATATATGAGAATTATTTAACCTTATAAATGAGAAAAAAGCAACGCACTTTAA
ATAAGATACGTTGCTTTTTCGATTGATGAACACCTATAATTAAACTATTCATCTATTATTTATGATTTTT
TGTATATACAATATTTCTAGTTTGTTAAAGAGAATTAAGAAAATAAATCTCGAAAATAATAAAGGGAAAA
TCAGTTTTTGATATCAAAATTATACATGTCAACGATAATACAAAATATAATACAAACTATAAGATGTTAT
CAGTATTTATTATCATTTAGAATAAATTTTGTGTCGCCCTTAATTGTGAGCGGATAACAATTACGAGCTT
CATGCACAGTGGCGTTGACTCAATATTGGCCATTAGCCATATTATTCATTGGTTATATAGCATAAATCAA
TATTGGCTATTGGCCATTGCATACGTTGTATCTATATCATAATATGTACATTTATATTGGCTCATGTCCA
ATATGACCGCCATGTTGGCATTGATTATTGACTAGTTATTAATAGTAATCAATTACGGGGTCATTAGTTC
ATAGCCCATATATGGAGTTCCGCGTTACATAACTTACGGTAAATGGCCCGCCTGGCTGACCGCCCAACGA
CCCCCGCCCATTGACGTCAATAATGACGTATGTTCCCATAGTAACGCCAATAGGGACTTTCCATTGACGT
CAATGGGTGGAGTATTTACGGTAAACTGCCCACTTGGCAGTACATCAAGTGTATCATATGCCAAGTACGC
CCCCTATTGACGTCAATGACGGTAAATGGCCCGCCTGGCATTATGCCCAGTACATGACCTTATGGGACTT
TCCTACTTGGCAGTACATCTACGTATTAGTCATCGCTATTACCATGGTGATGCGGTTTTGGCAGTACATC
AATGGGCGTGGATAGCGGTTTGACTCACGGGGATTTCCAAGTCTCCACCCCATTGACGTCAATGGGAGTT
TGTTTTGGCACCAAAATCAACGGGACTTTCCAAAATGTCGTAACAACTCCGCCCCATTGACGCAAATGGG
CGGTAGGCGTGTACGGTGGGAGGTCTATATAAGCAGAGCTCGTTTAGTGAACCGTCAGATCGCCTGGAGA
CGCCATCCACGCTGTTTTGACCTCCATAGAAGACACCGGGACCGATCCAGCCTCCGCGGCCGGGAACGGT
GCATTGGAACGCGGATTCCCCGTGCCAAGAGTGACGTAAGTACCGCCTATAGAGTCTATAGGCCCACCCC
CTTGGCTTCGTTAGAACGCGGCTACAATTAATACATAACCTTATGTATCATACACATACGATTTAGGTGA
CACTATAGAATAACATCCACTTTGCCTTTCTCTCCACAGGTGTCCACTCCCAGGTCCAACTGCACCTCGG
TTCTATCGAAAACGCGCCTGCTAGCGCCACCATGAAGACCATCATTGCCCTGAGCTACATCTTCTGCCTG
GTGTTCGCTGCGGCCGCCGCTCCTAGAGGAACACAGGCTGAGGAATCCCCATTCGTGGGCAACCCCGGCA
ATATCACAGGCGCCAGAGGACTGACAGGCACCCTGAGATGTCAACTGCAGGTTCAGGGCGAGCCTCCTGA
AGTGCACTGGCTGAGAGATGGCCAGATCCTGGAACTGGCCGACAGCACACAGACACAGGTGCCACTGGGA
GAAGATGAGCAGGACGACTGGATCGTGGTGTCCCAGCTGAGAATCACCAGCCTGCAGCTGAGCGATACCG
GCCAGTATCAGTGCCTGGTGTTTCTGGGCCACCAGACCTTCGTGTCTCAGCCTGGATATGTGGGCCTCGA
GGGCCTGCCTTACTTCCTGGAAGAACCCGAGGATAGAACCGTGGCCGCCAACACACCCTTCAACCTGTCT
TGTCAGGCCCAGGGACCTCCTGAGCCTGTTGATCTGCTGTGGCTGCAGGATGCTGTGCCTCTGGCTACAG
CTCCTGGACACGGACCTCAGAGAAGCCTGCATGTGCCTGGACTGAACAAGACCAGCAGCTTCAGCTGCGA
AGCCCACAATGCCAAGGGCGTGACCACAAGCAGAACCGCCACAATCACAGTGCTGCCCCAGCAGCCTAGA
AACCTGCACCTGGTTTCCAGACAGCCCACCGAGCTGGAAGTGGCTTGGACACCTGGCCTGAGCGGCATCT
ATCCTCTGACACACTGTACACTGCAGGCCGTGCTGAGCAACGATGGCATGGGAATTCAGGCCGGCGAGCC
TGATCCTCCTGAGGAACCACTGACTAGCCAGGCCTCTGTGCCTCCTCATCAGCTGAGACTGGGATCTCTG
CACCCTCACACACCCTACCACATCAGAGTGGCCTGCACAAGCTCTCAGGGCCCTAGCTCTTGGACCCACT
GGCTGCCTGTGGAAACACCTGAAGGCGTTCCACTGGGCCCTCCAGAGAATATCAGCGCCACCAGAAATGG
CTCCCAGGCCTTCGTGCATTGGCAAGAGCCTAGAGCACCTCTGCAGGGCACACTGCTGGGATACAGACTG
GCCTACCAGGGCCAAGATACCCCTGAGGTGCTGATGGACATCGGCCTGAGACAAGAAGTGACACTGGAAC
TGCAAGGCGACGGCAGCGTGTCCAATCTGACAGTGTGTGTGGCCGCCTATACAGCCGCTGGCGACGGACC
TTGGTCACTGCCTGTTCCTCTGGAAGCTTGGAGGCCTGGACAGGCACAGCCTGTGCATCAGCTGGTCAAA
GAGCCAAGCACACCCGCCTTTAGCTGGCCTTGGTGGGGCGCGCCGGGCGGCGACAAGACCCACACCTGCC
CCCCCTGCCCAGCTCCAGAACTGCTGGGAGGGCCTTCCGTGTTCCTGTTCCCCCCCAAGCCCAAGGACAC
CCTGATGATCAGCAGGACCCCCGAGGTGACCTGCGTGGTGGTGGCCGTGTCCCACGAGGACCCAGAGGTG
AAGTTCAACTGGTACGTGGACGGCGTGGAGGTGCACAACGCCAAGACCAAGCCCAGAGAGGAGCAGTACA
ACAGCACCTACAGGGTGGTGTCCGTGCTGACCGTGCTGCACCAGGACTGGCTGAACGGCAAAGAATACAA
GTGCAAAGTCTCCAACAAGGCCCTGGCTGCCCCAATCGAAAAGACAATCAGCAAGGCCAAGGGCCAGCCA
CGGGAGCCCCAGGTGTACACCCTGCCCCCCAGCCGGGAGGAGATGACCAAGAACCAGGTGTCCCTGACCT
GTCTGGTGAAGGGCTTCTACCCCAGCGATATCGCCGTGGAGTGGGAGAGCAACGGCCAGCCCGAGAACAA
CTACAAGACCACCCCCCCAGTGCTGGACAGCGACGGCAGCTTCTTCCTGTACAGCAAGCTGACCGTGGAC
AAGTCCAGGTGGCAGCAGGGCAACGTGTTCAGCTGCAGCGTGATGCACGAGGCCCTGCACAACCACTACA
CCCAGAAGTCCCTGAGCCTGAGCCCCGGCGGCAGCGGTCTTAATGATATTTTCGAGGCTCAGAAGATTGA
GTGGCATGAACACCACCACCATCACCACTAAGGCCGGCCTGTAGTCACTGGCACAACGCGTTACCCGGTA
AGCCAATCGGGTATACACGGTCGTCATACTGCAGACAGGGTTCTTCTACTTTGCAAGATAGTCTTGAGTA
GTAAAATAAATAGATAGAGAAAATCAGCCTCGACTGTGCCTTCTAGTTGCCAGCCATCTGTTGTTTGCCC
CTCCCCCGTGCCTTCCTTGACCCTGGAAGGTGCCACTCCCACTGTCCTTTCCTAATAAAATGAGGAAATT
GCATCACAACACTCAACCCTATCTCGGTCTATTCTTTTGATTTATAAGGGATTTTGCCGATTTCGGCCTA
TTGGTTAAAAAATGAGCTGATTTAACAAAAATTTAACGCGAATTAATTCTGTGGAATGTGTGTCAGTTAG
GGTGTGGAAAGTCCCCAGGCTCCCCAGCAGGCAGAAGTATGCAAAGCATGCATCTCAATTAGTCAGCAAC
CAGGTGTGGAAAGTCCCCAGGCTCCCCAGCAGGCAGAAGTATGCAAAGCATGCATCTCAATTAGTCAGCA
ACCATAGTCCCGCCCCTAACTCCGCCCATCCCGCCCCTAACTCCGCCCAGTTCCGCCCATTCTCCGCCCC
ATGGCTGACTAATTTTTTTTATTTATGCAGAGGCCGAGGCCGCCTCTGCCTCTGAGCTATTCCAGAAGTA
GTGAGGAGGCTTTTTTGGAGGCCTAGGCTTTTGCAAAAAGCTCCCGGGAGCTTGTATATCCATTTTCGGA
TCTGATCAGCACGTGTTGACAATTAATCATCGGCATAGTATATCGGCATAGTATAATACGACAAGGTGAG
GAACTAAACCATGACCGAGTACAAGCCCACGGTGCGCCTCGCCACCCGCGACGACGTCCCCAGGGCCGTA
CGCACCCTCGCCGCCGCGTTCGCCGACTACCCCGCCACGCGCCACACCGTCGATCCGGACCGCCACATCG
AGCGGGTCACCGAGCTGCAAGAACTCTTCCTCACGCGCGTCGGGCTCGACATCGGCAAGGTGTGGGTCGC
GGACGACGGCGCCGCGGTGGCGGTCTGGACCACGCCGGAGAGCGTCGAAGCGGGGGCGGTGTTCGCCGAG
ATCGGCCCGCGCATGGCCGAGTTGAGCGGTTCCCGGCTGGCCGCGCAGCAACAGATGGAAGGCCTCCTGG
CGCCGCACCGGCCCAAGGAGCCCGCGTGGTTCCTGGCCACCGTCGGCGTCTCGCCCGACCACCAGGGCAA
GGGTCTGGGCAGCGCCGTCGTGCTCCCCGGAGTGGAGGCGGCCGAGCGCGCCGGGGTGCCCGCCTTCCTG
GAGACATCCGCGCCCCGCAACCTCCCCTTCTACGAGCGGCTCGGCTTCACCGTCACCGCCGACGTCGAGG
TGCCCGAAGGACCGCGCACCTGGTGCATGACCCGCAAGCCCGGTGCCTGACACGTGCTACGAGATTTCGA
TTCCACCGCCGCCTTCTATGAAAGGTTGGGCTTCGGAATCGTTTTCCGGGACGCCGGCTGGATGATCCTC
CAGCGCGGGGATCTCATGCTGGAGTTCTTCGCCCACCCCAACTTGTTTATTGCAGCTTATAATGGTTACA
AATAAAGCAATAGCATCACAAATTTCACAAATAAAGCATTTTTTTCACTGCATTCTAGTTGTGGTTTGTC
CAAACTCATCAATGTATCTTATCATGTCTGTATACCGTCGACCTCTAGCTAGAGCTTGGCGTAATCATGG
TCATTACCAATGCTTAATCAGTGAGGCACCTATCTCAGCGATCTGTCTATTTCGTTCATCCATAGTTGCC
TGACTCCCCGTCGTGTAGATAACTACGATACGGGAGGGCTTACCATCTGGCCCCAGCGCTGCGATGATAC
CGCGAGAACCACGCTCACCGGCTCCGGATTTATCAGCAATAAACCAGCCAGCCGGAAGGGCCGAGCGCAG
AAGTGGTCCTGCAACTTTATCCGCCTCCATCCAGTCTATTAATTGTTGCCGGGAAGCTAGAGTAAGTAGT
TCGCCAGTTAATAGTTTGCGCAACGTTGTTGCCATCGCTACAGGCATCGTGGTGTCACGCTCGTCGTTTG
GTATGGCTTCATTCAGCTCCGGTTCCCAACGATCAAGGCGAGTTACATGATCCCCCATGTTGTGCAAAAA
AGCGGTTAGCTCCTTCGGTCCTCCGATCGTTGTCAGAAGTAAGTTGGCCGCAGTGTTATCACTCATGGTT
ATGGCAGCACTGCATAATTCTCTTACTGTCATGCCATCCGTAAGATGCTTTTCTGTGACTGGTGAGTACT
CAACCAAGTCATTCTGAGAATAGTGTATGCGGCGACCGAGTTGCTCTTGCCCGGCGTCAATACGGGATAA
TACCGCGCCACATAGCAGAACTTTAAAAGTGCTCATCATTGGAAAACGTTCTTCGGGGCGAAAACTCTCA
AGGATCTTACCGCTGTTGAGATCCAGTTCGATGTAACCCACTCGTGCACCCAACTGATCTTCAGCATCTT
TTACTTTCACCAGCGTTTCTGGGTGAGCAAAAACAGGAAGGCAAAATGCCGCAAAAAAGGGAATAAGGGC
GACACGGAAATGTTGAATACTCATATTCTTCCTT
Features (pLannotate 1.2.2; 21 found; start..end, strand, type, name):
    119..143     -  CDS            KanR (fragment): aminoglycoside phosphotransferase; aph(3')-Ia; confers resistance to kanamycin
    254..842     +  rep_origin     ori: high-copy-number ColE1/pMB1/pBR322/pUC origin of replication
   1067..1084    +  terminator     rrnB T2 terminator (fragment): transcription terminator T2 from the E. coli rrnB gene
   1109..1128    -  CDS            lacZα (fragment): LacZα fragment of β-galactosidase; lacZ fragment
   1584..1600    +  protein_bind   lac operator: The lac repressor binds to the lac operator to inhibit transcription in E. coli. This inhibition can be relieved by adding lactose or isopropyl-β-D-thiogalactopyranoside (IPTG). lac repressor encoded by lacI
   1843..2146    +  enhancer       CMV enhancer: human cytomegalovirus immediate early enhancer
   2147..2350    +  promoter       CMV promoter: human cytomegalovirus (CMV) immediate early promoter
   2486..2529    +  intron         CMV intron (fragment): modified intron A from human cytomegalovirus
   2581..2599    +  promoter       SP6 promoter: promoter for bacteriophage SP6 RNA polymerase
   2603..2640    +  CDS            IgH signal sequence (fragment): signal sequence from the mouse immunoglobulin heavy chain variable region
   2704..4026    +  CDS            AXL (fragment): UFO_HUMAN - Also known as UFO. Experimental evidence at protein level: Swiss-Prot protein existence level 1. (Microbial infection) Acts as a receptor for Ebolavirus, possibly through GAS6 binding to phosphatidyl-serine at the surface of virion envelope. From Homo sapiens (Human).
   4042..4719    +  CDS            IGHG1 (fragment): IGHG1_HUMAN - Experimental evidence at protein level: Swiss-Prot protein existence level 1. Constant region of immunoglobulin heavy chains. Immunoglobulins, also known as antibodies, are membrane-bound or secreted glycoproteins produced by B lymphocytes. In the recognition phase of humoral immunity, the membrane-bound immunoglobulins serve as receptors which, upon binding of a specific antigen, trigger the clonal expansion and differentiation of B lymphocytes into immunoglobulins- secreting plasma cells. Secreted immunoglobulins mediate the effector phase of humoral immunity, which results in
   4934..5045    +  polyA_signal   bGH poly(A) signal: bovine growth hormone polyadenylation signal
   5046..5154    +  rep_origin     f1 ori (fragment): f1 bacteriophage origin of replication; arrow indicates direction of (+) strand synthesis
   5168..5497    +  promoter       SV40 promoter: SV40 enhancer and early promoter
   5545..5592    +  promoter       EM7 promoter: synthetic bacterial promoter&nbsp
   5611..6210    +  CDS            PuroR (fragment): puromycin N-acetyltransferase; pac from Streptomyces; confers resistance to puromycin
   6220..6345    +  CDS            ble (fragment): BLE_KLEPN - Experimental evidence at protein level: Swiss-Prot protein existence level 1. Binding protein with a strong affinity to the bleomycin family of antibiotics. Binds to CL990; an antimitotic-antibiotic compound. From Klebsiella pneumoniae.
   6340..6461    +  polyA_signal   SV40 poly(A) signal: SV40 polyadenylation signal
   6514..7374    -  CDS            AmpR: β-lactamase; bla; confers resistance to ampicillin, carbenicillin, and related antibiotics
   7377..89      -  promoter       AmpR promoter (fragment) (across the origin): bla
