[The description below was written by a language model from this plasmid's Addgene catalogue record and pLannotate feature annotations shown in this document.]
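Description:
pD649-HAsp-AXL-Fc(DAPA)-AviTag-6xHis is a mammalian expression plasmid built on the pD649 backbone for producing the extracellular domain of human AXL (also called UFO), a receptor tyrosine kinase, as a secreted Fc fusion protein. It is propagated in E. coli as a high-copy plasmid through a ColE1/pUC-type origin and selected with ampicillin via the bla gene. The annotation also shows an SV40 early promoter plus bacterial EM7 promoter upstream of a puromycin N-acetyltransferase coding region with an SV40 poly(A) signal, which would permit puromycin selection in mammalian cells, although the record does not describe that use. Short fragments annotated as KanR, lacZα, ble, f1 ori and the rrnB T2 terminator appear to be backbone remnants rather than functional elements.

The expression cassette is driven by the CMV immediate-early enhancer and promoter, followed by a fragment of CMV intron A and an SP6 promoter, which can serve for in vitro transcription and as a sequencing primer site. The open reading frame begins with a secretion signal: the plasmid name indicates an HA signal peptide, whereas the automated annotation labels a short stretch there as an IgH signal sequence fragment. The AXL ectodomain follows, cloned between preserved NotI and AscI sites, and is fused in frame to a human IgG1 Fc. This Fc carries the D265A and P329A (DAPA) substitutions, which are generally used to reduce Fc effector functions. According to the catalogue entry, an AviTag for site-specific biotinylation and a 6xHis tag for metal-affinity purification follow the Fc, though neither is annotated in the feature table, and a bGH poly(A) signal ends the transcript. The plasmid belongs to a collection made to map protein–protein interactions among human IgSF cell-surface proteins. The depositor notes that some members of the collection may carry an IS4-like transposase insertion upstream of the CMV promoter; none is annotated here.
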