Addgene plasmid #156855: pD649-HAsp-AXL-Fc(DAPA)-AviTag-6xHis
Purpose: Mammalian expression of cell-surface protein extracellular domain fused to Fc(DAPA)-Avi-6xHis. Protein is secreted from cells.
Depositing lab: Chris Garcia. Depositing organization: Stanford University. Publication: A Human IgSF Cell-Surface Interactome Reveals a Complex Network of Protein-Protein Interactions. Wojtowicz WM, Vielmetter J, Fernandes RA, Siepe DH, Eastman CL, Chisholm GB, Cox S, Klock H, Anderson PW, Rue SM, Miller JJ, Glaser SM, Bragstad ML, Vance J, Lam AW, Lesley SA, Zinn K, Garcia KC. Cell. 2020 Aug 20;182(4):1027-1043.e17. doi: 10.1016/j.cell.2020.07.025. PubMed 32822567.
Backbone
  Vector backbone: pD649
  Backbone size w/o insert (bp): 6106
  Vector type: Mammalian Expression
Growth in bacteria
  Bacterial resistance: Ampicillin, 100 μg/mL
  Growth temperature: 37°C
  Growth strain: DH5alpha
  Copy number: High Copy
Gene/Insert
  Gene/Insert name: AXL (alt name: UFO)
  Species: H. sapiens (human)
  Insert size (bp): 1278
  Mutation: Fc region of human IgG contains D265A and P329A mutations (DAPA)
  Entrez Gene: AXL (a.k.a. ARK, AXL3, JTK11, Tyro7, UFO)
  Promoter: CMV/SP6
  Tag / fusion protein: Fc(DAPA)-AviTag-6xHis (C terminal on backbone)
  Cloning method: Restriction Enzyme; 5′ cloning site GCGGCCGC (not destroyed); 3′ cloning site GGCGCGCC (not destroyed)
  Sequencing primers: 5′ ATTTAGGTGACACTATAG; 3′ CACGTACCAGTTGAACTTCACC
Resource information
  A portion of this plasmid was derived from a plasmid made by: synthesis by ThermoFisher
Terms and licenses: Academic/Nonprofit Terms; Industry Terms: Not Available to Industry
Depositor comments: Some plasmids in this collection may have an IS4-like element ISVsa5 family transposase upstream of the CMV promoter.
How to cite: pD649-HAsp-AXL-Fc(DAPA)-AviTag-6xHis was a gift from Chris Garcia (Addgene plasmid # 156855 ; http://n2t.net/addgene:156855 ; RRID:Addgene_156855)
