>Addgene plasmid #156855 | pD649-HAsp-AXL-Fc(DAPA)-AviTag-6xHis | depositor partial sequence | sequence record 302820 | insert (extracellular domain)
GCTCCTAGAGGAACACAGGCTGAGGAATCCCCATTCGTGGGCAACCCCGGCAATATCACAGGCGCCAGAG
GACTGACAGGCACCCTGAGATGTCAACTGCAGGTTCAGGGCGAGCCTCCTGAAGTGCACTGGCTGAGAGA
TGGCCAGATCCTGGAACTGGCCGACAGCACACAGACACAGGTGCCACTGGGAGAAGATGAGCAGGACGAC
TGGATCGTGGTGTCCCAGCTGAGAATCACCAGCCTGCAGCTGAGCGATACCGGCCAGTATCAGTGCCTGG
TGTTTCTGGGCCACCAGACCTTCGTGTCTCAGCCTGGATATGTGGGCCTCGAGGGCCTGCCTTACTTCCT
GGAAGAACCCGAGGATAGAACCGTGGCCGCCAACACACCCTTCAACCTGTCTTGTCAGGCCCAGGGACCT
CCTGAGCCTGTTGATCTGCTGTGGCTGCAGGATGCTGTGCCTCTGGCTACAGCTCCTGGACACGGACCTC
AGAGAAGCCTGCATGTGCCTGGACTGAACAAGACCAGCAGCTTCAGCTGCGAAGCCCACAATGCCAAGGG
CGTGACCACAAGCAGAACCGCCACAATCACAGTGCTGCCCCAGCAGCCTAGAAACCTGCACCTGGTTTCC
AGACAGCCCACCGAGCTGGAAGTGGCTTGGACACCTGGCCTGAGCGGCATCTATCCTCTGACACACTGTA
CACTGCAGGCCGTGCTGAGCAACGATGGCATGGGAATTCAGGCCGGCGAGCCTGATCCTCCTGAGGAACC
ACTGACTAGCCAGGCCTCTGTGCCTCCTCATCAGCTGAGACTGGGATCTCTGCACCCTCACACACCCTAC
CACATCAGAGTGGCCTGCACAAGCTCTCAGGGCCCTAGCTCTTGGACCCACTGGCTGCCTGTGGAAACAC
CTGAAGGCGTTCCACTGGGCCCTCCAGAGAATATCAGCGCCACCAGAAATGGCTCCCAGGCCTTCGTGCA
TTGGCAAGAGCCTAGAGCACCTCTGCAGGGCACACTGCTGGGATACAGACTGGCCTACCAGGGCCAAGAT
ACCCCTGAGGTGCTGATGGACATCGGCCTGAGACAAGAAGTGACACTGGAACTGCAAGGCGACGGCAGCG
TGTCCAATCTGACAGTGTGTGTGGCCGCCTATACAGCCGCTGGCGACGGACCTTGGTCACTGCCTGTTCC
TCTGGAAGCTTGGAGGCCTGGACAGGCACAGCCTGTGCATCAGCTGGTCAAAGAGCCAAGCACACCCGCC
TTTAGCTGGCCTTGGTGG
